Addgene plasmid #243741: pAWP78-PVCpnf_pvc13-SNAP
Purpose: PVC structural operon - tail fiber (Pvc13) tagged with SNAP tag
Depositing lab: Feng Zhang. Depositing organization: Broad Institute. Publication: Targeted delivery of diverse biomolecules with engineered bacterial nanosyringes. Kreitz J, Yang V, Friedrich MJ, Pham J, Macrae RK, Zhang F. Nat Biotechnol. 2025 Aug 12. doi: 10.1038/s41587-025-02774-x. PubMed 40796978.
Backbone
  Vector backbone: pAWP78
  Vector type: Bacterial Expression
Growth in bacteria
  Bacterial resistance: Kanamycin, 50 μg/mL
  Growth temperature: 37°C
  Growth strain: EPI300
  Copy number: Low Copy
Gene/Insert
  Gene/Insert name: pvc13-SNAP
  Species: Synthetic
  Cloning method: Gibson Cloning
Terms and licenses: Academic/Nonprofit Terms; Industry Terms: Not Available to Industry
How to cite: pAWP78-PVCpnf_pvc13-SNAP was a gift from Feng Zhang (Addgene plasmid # 243741 ; http://n2t.net/addgene:243741 ; RRID:Addgene_243741)
