[The description below was written by a language model from this plasmid's Addgene catalogue record and pLannotate feature annotations shown in this document.]
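Description:
pAWP78-PVCpnf_pvc13-SNAP is a large (about 25.7 kb) bacterial expression plasmid built on the pAWP78 backbone. It carries the structural operon of a Photorhabdus virulence cassette (PVC), a contractile, phage-tail-like "nanosyringe" particle that injects protein cargo into target cells. In this version the tail fiber protein, Pvc13, has been fused to a SNAP tag by Gibson assembly. The backbone is a broad-host-range IncP-type replicon. The annotated features include oriV with its activating replication protein trfA, and an oriT with traJ that would allow conjugative mobilisation. A ColE1/pUC-type origin is also present, as is a short tetR fragment that is probably a backbone remnant. Selection is by kanamycin through the aph(3')-Ia gene. The record lists the plasmid as low copy and propagated in EPI300.

Automated annotation recognises only one element within the roughly 20 kb payload region: a fragment matching human MGMT (O6-alkylguanine-DNA alkyltransferase). This match corresponds to the SNAP tag, which is an engineered derivative of that enzyme and reacts covalently and irreversibly with benzylguanine-conjugated substrates. The individual pvc genes, the promoter driving the operon, and the exact position of the tag within Pvc13 are not annotated or stated in the record.

Because the tail fiber governs target-cell recognition in these particles, a SNAP handle on Pvc13 would be expected to allow covalent attachment of benzylguanine-linked molecules, such as targeting ligands or labels, to assembled PVCs. This fits the associated work on engineering nanosyringes for targeted delivery of biomolecules. As a structural operon construct, it is likely paired with separate plasmids supplying payload and accessory genes, though the record does not specify this.
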