Features (pLannotate 1.2.2; 8 found; start..end, strand, type, name):
    339..1154    -  CDS            KanR: aminoglycoside phosphotransferase; aph(3')-Ia; confers resistance to kanamycin in bacteria or G418 (Geneticin®) in eukaryotes
   1286..1438    -  CDS            tetR (fragment): TETR1_ECOLX - Experimental evidence at protein level: Swiss-Prot protein existence level 1. TetR is the repressor of the tetracycline resistance element; its N-terminal region forms a helix-turn-helix structure and binds DNA. Binding of tetracycline to TetR reduces the repressor affinity for the tetracycline resistance gene (tetA) promoter operator sites. From Escherichia coli.
   1458..2606    -  CDS            trfA: trans-acting replication protein that binds to and activates oriV
   2878..3249    -  CDS            traJ: oriT-recognizing protein; traJ
   3282..3391    -  oriT           oriT: incP origin of transfer
   3544..4175    +  rep_origin     oriV: incP origin of replication
   4484..5072    +  rep_origin     ori: high-copy-number ColE1/pMB1/pBR322/pUC origin of replication
  20044..20592   +  CDS            MGMT (fragment): MGMT_HUMAN - Experimental evidence at protein level: Swiss-Prot protein existence level 1. Involved in the cellular defense against the biological effects of O6-methylguanine (O6-MeG) and O4-methylthymine (O4-MeT) in DNA. Repairs the methylated nucleobase in DNA by stoichiometrically transferring the methyl group to a cysteine residue in the enzyme. This is a suicide reaction: the enzyme is irreversibly inactivated. From Homo sapiens (Human).
>Addgene plasmid #243741 | pAWP78-PVCpnf_pvc13-SNAP | addgene full sequence | sequence record 485898 | Addgene NGS Result
GAGATGATGATAAGAATGGTCAGTCACCAGATAAAATGATCTCTGGTCAATTTTAGGAAAGCTGAAAAAA
CCTGACCAAATGCGTCGTAAATTCTATGCTTAGAAAGACTCGGTGCCAGTGTAATACCTAAGATATGGTT
TTTATTTCCATATCTGTTCGAAAACTTAGAAATAACAAGTTCAACAATAACCAGGGACTTTAAATATCGG
ATCCTTGTCGGGAAGATGCGTGATCTGATCCTTCAACTCAGCAAAAGTTCGATTTATTCAACAAAGCCGC
CGTCCCGTCAAGTCAGCGTAATGCTCTGCCAGTGTTACAACCAATTAACCAATTCTGATTAGAAAAACTC
ATCGAGCATCAAATGAAACTGCAATTTATTCATATCAGGATTATCAATACCATATTTTTGAAAAAGCCGT
TTCTGTAATGAAGGAGAAAACTCACCGAGGCAGTTCCATAGGATGGCAAGATCCTGGTATCGGTCTGCGA
TTCCGACTCGTCCAACATCAATACAACCTATTAATTTCCCCTCGTCAAAAATAAGGTTATCAAGTGAGAA
ATCACCATGAGTGACGACTGAATCCGGTGAGAATGGCAAAAGCTTATGCATTTCTTTCCAGACTTGTTCA
ACAGGCCAGCCATTACGCTCGTCATCAAAATCACTCGCATCAACCAAACCGTTATTCATTCGTGATTGCG
CCTGAGCGAGACGAAATACGCGATCGCTGTTAAAAGGACAATTACAAACAGGAATCGAATGCAACCGGCG
CAGGAACACTGCCAGCGCATCAACAATATTTTCACCTGAATCAGGATATTCTTCTAATACCTGGAATGCT
GTTTTCCCGGGGATCGCAGTGGTGAGTAACCATGCATCATCAGGAGTACGGATAAAATGCTTGATGGTCG
GAAGAGGCATAAATTCCGTCAGCCAGTTTAGTCTGACCATCTCATCTGTAACATCATTGGCAACGCTACC
TTTGCCATGTTTCAGAAACAACTCTGGCGCATCGGGCTTCCCATACAATCGATAGATTGTCGCACCTGAT
TGCCCGACATTATCGCGAGCCCATTTATACCCATATAAATCAGCATCCATGTTGGAATTTAATCGCGGCC
TCGAGCAAGACGTTTCCCGTTGAATATGGCTCATAACACCCCTTGTATTACTGTTTATGTAAGCAGACAG
TTTTATTGTTCATGATGATATATTTTTATCTTGTGCAATGTAACATCAGAGATTTTGAGACACAACGTGG
CTTTCGACTTCCGGCAAGCTATACGCGCCCTAGAATTGTCAATTTTAATCCTCTGTTTATCGGCAGTTCG
TAGAGCGCGCCGTGCGTCCCGAGCGATACTGAGCGAAGCAAGTGCGTCGAGCAGTGCCCGCTTGTTCCTG
AAATGCCAGTAAAGCGCTGGCTGCTGAACCCCCAGCCGGAACTGACCCCACAAGGCCCTAGCGTTTGCAA
TGCACCAGGTCATCATTGACCCAGGCGTGTTCCACCAGGCCGCTGCCTCGCAACTCTTCGCAGGCTTCGC
CGACCTGCTCGCGCCACTTCTTCACGCGGGTGGAATCCGATCCGCACATGAGGCGGAAGGTTTCCAGCTT
GAGCGGGTACGGCTCCCGGTGCGAGCTGAAATAGTCGAACATCCGTCGGGCCGTCGGCGACAGCTTGCGG
TACTTCTCCCATATGAATTTCGTGTAGTGGTCGCCAGCAAACAGCACGACGATTTCCTCGTCGATCAGGA
CCTGGCAACGGGACGTTTTCTTGCCACGGTCCAGGACGCGGAAGCGGTGCAGCAGCGACACCGATTCCAG
GTGCCCAACGCGGTCGGACGTGAAGCCCATCGCCGTCGCCTGTAGGCGCGACAGGCATTCCTCGGCCTTC
GTGTAATACCGGCCATTGATCGACCAGCCCAGGTCCTGGCAAAGCTCGTAGAACGTGAAGGTGATCGGCT
CGCCGATAGGGGTGCGCTTCGCGTACTCCAACACCTGCTGCCACACCAGTTCGTCATCGTCGGCCCGCAG
CTCGACGCCGGTGTAGGTGATCTTCACGTCCTTGTTGACGTGGAAAATGACCTTGTTTTGCAGCGCCTCG
CGCGGGATTTTCTTGTTGCGCGTGGTGAACAGGGCAGAGCGGGCCGTGTCGTTTGGCATCGCTCGCATCG
TGTCCGGCCACGGCGCAATATCGAACAAGGAAAGCTGCATTTCCTTGATCTGCTGCTTCGTGTGTTTCAG
CAACGCGGCCTGCTTGGCCTCGCTGACCTGTTTTGCCAGGTCCTCGCCGGCGGTTTTTCGCTTCTTGGTC
GTCATAGTTCCTCGCGTGTCGATGGTCATCGACTTCGCCAAACCTGCCGCCTCCTGTTCGAGACGACGCG
AACGCTCCACGGCGGCCGATGGCGCGGGCAGGGCAGGGGGAGCCAGTTGCACGCTGTCGCGCTCGATCTT
GGCCGTAGCTTGCTGGACCATCGAGCCGACGGACTGGAAGGTTTCGCGGGGCGCACGCATGACGGTGCGG
CTTGCGATGGTTTCGGCATCCTCGGCGGAAAACCCCGCGTCGATCAGTTCTTGCCTGTATGCCTTCCGGT
CAAACGTCCGATTCATTCACCCTCCTTGCGGGATTGCCCCGACTCACGCCGGGGCAATGTGCCCTTATTC
CTGATTTGACCCGCCTGGTGCCTTGGTGTCCAGATAATCCACCTTATCGGCAATGAAGTCGGTCCCGTAG
ACCGTCTGGCCGTCCTTCTCGTACTTGGTATTCCGAATCTTGCCCTGCACGAATACCAGCTCCGCGAAGT
CGCTCTTCTTGATGGAGCGCATGGGGACGTGCTTGGCAATCACGCGCACCCCCCGGCCGTTTTAGCGGCT
AAAAAAGTCATGGCTCTGCCCTCGGGCGGACCACGCCCATCATGACCTTGCCAAGCTCGTCCTGCTTCTC
TTCGATCTTCGCCAGCAGGGCGAGGATCGTGGCATCACCGAACCGCGCCGTGCGCGGGTCGTCGGTGAGC
CAGAGTTTCAGCAGGCCGCCCAGGCGGCCCAGGTCGCCATTGATGCGGGCCAGCTCGCGGACGTGCTCAT
AGTCCACGACGCCCGTGATTTTGTAGCCCTGGCCGACGGCCAGCAGGTAGGCCTACAGGCTCATGCCGGC
CGCCGCCGCCTTTTCCTCAATCGCTCTTCGTTCGTCTGGAAGGCAGTACACCTTGATAGGTGGGCTGCCC
TTCCTGGTTGGCTTGGTTTCATCAGCCATCCGCTTGCCCTCATCTGTTACGCCGGCGGTAGCCGGCCAGC
CTCGCAGAGCAGGATTCCCGTTGAGCACCGCCAGGTGCGAATAAGGGACAGTGAAGAAGGAACACCCGCT
CGCGGGTGGGCCTACTTCACCTATCCTGCCCGGCTGACGCCGTTGGATACACCAAGGAAAGTCTACACGA
ACCCTTTGGCAAAATCCTGTATATCGTGCGAAAAAGGATGGATATACCGAAAAAATCGCTATAATGACCC
CGAAGCAGGGTTATGCAGCGGAAAAGATCCGTCGACCCTTTCCGACGCTCACCGGGCTGGTTGCCCTCGC
CGCTGGGCTGGCGGCCGTCTATGGCCCTGCAAACGCGCCAGAAACGCCGTCGAAGCCGTGTGCGAGACAC
CGCGGCCGCCGGCGTTGTGGATACCTCGCGGAAAACTTGGCCCTCACTGACAGATGAGGGGCGGACGTTG
ACACTTGAGGGGCCGACTCACCCGGCGCGGCGTTGACAGATGAGGGGCAGGCTCGATTTCGGCCGGCGAC
GTGGAGCTGGCCAGCCTCGCAAATCGGCGAAAACGCCTGATTTTACGCGAGTTTCCCACAGATGATGTGG
ACAAGCCTGGGGATAAGTGCCCTGCGGTATTGACACTTGAGGGGCGCGACTACTGACAGATGAGGGGCGC
GATCCTTGACACTTGAGGGGCAGAGTGCTGACAGATGAGGGGCGCACCTATTGACATTTGAGGGGCTGTC
CACAGGCAGAAAATCCAGCATTTGCAAGGGTTTCCGCCCGTTTTTCGGCCACCGCTAACCTGTCTTTTAA
CCTGCTTTTAAACCAATATTTATAAACCTTGTTTTTAACCAGGGCTGCGCCCTGTGCGCGTGACCGCGCA
CGCCGAAGGGGGGTGCCCCCCCTTCTCGAACCCTCCCGGCCCGCTAACGCGGGCCTCCCATCCCCCCAGG
GGCTGCGCCCCTCGGCCGCGAACGGCCTCACCCCAAAAATGGCAGCCAAGCTGACCCGCTAGGGACGTGA
AGTCGATTCCTTCGATGGTTAGCAATCAAAGACTCAGAGTGCTGTCTGGAGCGTGAATCTAACGGTACGT
ATCTCGATTGCTCGGTCGCTATTCGCACTCTGCGAAAGTTCGTACCGCTCATTCACTAGGTTGCGAATCA
TGACCAAAATCCCTTAACGTGAGTTTTCGTTCCACTGAGCGTCAGACCCCGTAGAAAAGATCAAAGGATC
TTCTTGAGATCCTTTTTTTCTGCGCGTAATCTGCTGCTTGCAAACAAAAAAACCACCGCTACCAGCGGTG
GTTTGTTTGCCGGATCAAGAGCTACCAACTCTTTTTCCGAAGGTAACTGGCTTCAGCAGAGCGCAGATAC
CAAATACTGTTCTTCTAGTGTAGCCGTAGTTAGGCCACCACTTCAAGAACTCTGTAGCACCGCCTACATA
CCTCGCTCTGCTAATCCTGTTACCAGTGGCTGCTGCCAGTGGCGATAAGTCGTGTCTTACCGGGTTGGAC
TCAAGACGATAGTTACCGGATAAGGCGCAGCGGTCGGGCTGAACGGGGGGTTCGTGCACACAGCCCAGCT
TGGAGCGAACGACCTACACCGAACTGAGATACCTACAGCGTGAGCTATGAGAAAGCGCCACGCTTCCCGA
AGGGAGAAAGGCGGACAGGTATCCGGTAAGCGGCAGGGTCGGAACAGGAGAGCGCACGAGGGAGCTTCCA
GGGGGAAACGCCTGGTATCTTTATAGTCCTGTCGGGTTTCGCCACCTCTGACTTGAGCGTCGATTTTTGT
GATGCTCGTCAGGGGGGCGGAGCCTATGGAAAAACGCCAGCAACGCGGCCTTTTTACGGTTCCTGGCCTT
TTGCTGGCCTTTTGCTCACATGTTCTTTCCTGCGTTATCCCCTGATTCTGTGGATAACCGTATTACCGCC
TTTGAGTGAGCTGTCGCGAATGCATCTAGATATAATTACATCTTCATCATTCGGTATTTTAAATGACATA
TATCCTCCTTCCGAATAGTTTTAATGGTGATGTTCGATTGGACAGTGTTTTCCATTATTAAAATTTTAAG
TATCACATCATGTTTAATGAAGGATTGATGTTTATTAGAATATTCATAATAGCTTTGTCTTTGCCTCTAT
GTAAATGAAATTGCATAAAAAGCAAATTGCATTATTGGCAATGTACTTATTCTGGATTTTTCGGCACGAT
AAATTATTGGTGTAAGTTTTATATCATGAGTAAAAATTCGGAATGATATTCCTGTCATTTTGTGGCGGTA
GCGTTACTCAAGATATTATCCTACATCATATGTTGATTATTGTAATCAATCGAGCTATTTTTTGTCTAAA
AAGGGGCTTTTATGTCTACAAGTACATCTCAAATTGCGGTTGAATATCCTATTCCTGTCTATCGCTTTAT
TGTTTCTGTCGGAGATGAGAAAATTCCATTTAATAGTGTTTCAGGATTAGATATTAGTTATGACACCATT
GAATACCGAGATGGTGTTGGTAATTGGTTCAAAATGCCGGGTCAGAGTCAGAGCACTAATATCACCTTGC
GTAAAGGCGTTTTCCCGGGGAAAACAGAACTGTTTGATTGGATTAACTCTATTCAGCTTAATCAGGTAGA
GAAAAAGGATATTACCATCAGTTTAACTAATGATGCAGGTACCGAATTATTAATGACCTGGAATGTTTCT
AATGCTTTTCCCACTTCATTGACTTCACCTTCATTTGATGCCACCAGTAATGATATTGCAGTACAGGAAA
TTACGCTGATGGCAGATCGGGTGATTATGCAGGCTGTTTGAAGCATTGATATTTAATCATCTCATATAAG
GGAACTTTTATGACAACCGTTACCAGTTATCCTGGCGTTTATATTGAAGAATTAAATAGCCTGGCCTTGT
CAGTTTCAAATAGCGCCACAGCGGTTCCTGTTTTTGCTGTGGACGAACAAAACCAATATATTAGTGAAGA
TAATGCAATCCGTATTAATTCGTGGATGGATTATCTTAATCTGATTGGCAATTTTAATAATGAAGACAAA
TTAGATGTTTCTGTGCGTGCTTATTTTGCCAATGGAGGTGGATATTGTTATCTCGTCAAAACAACGAGTT
TAGAAAAAATTATTCCAACCTTGGATGATGTAACCTTATTGGTTGCTGCGGGCGAAGATATTAAAACGAC
AGTAGATGTTTTATGTCAGCCAGGAAAAGGGTTATTCGCAGTCTTTGATGGCCCTGAAACAGAGTTGACT
ATCAACGGTGCGGAAGAGGCAAAACAAGCCTATACCGCCACACCATTCGCTGCGGTTTATTATCCTTGGT
TGAAAGCGGATTGGGCTAACATAGATATTCCACCCAGTGCAGTGATGGCGGGAGTTTATGCATCGGTGGA
TTTATCCCGTGGTGTATGGAAAGCGCCTGCCAATGTTGCGTTGAAAGGGGGCCTGGAACCTAAATTTTTA
GTCACGGATGAATTGCAGGGTGAATATAACACTGGCCGCGCTATCAATATGATTCGTAATTTCAGTAACA
CAGGTACTACGGTTTGGGGTGCAAGAACCCTGGAAGATAAAGACAATTGGCGTTATGTTCCAGTGCGACG
CTTGTTTAATTCTGTGGAGCGGGATATCAAGCGTGCCATGAGCTTTGCTATGTTCGAGCCTAATAATCAG
CCTACTTGGGAGCGGGTACGGGCGGCGATTAGCAACTACCTTTATAGCCTGTGGCAACAGGGGGGATTAG
CTGGCAGCAAAGAAGAAGACGCTTATTTTGTGCAAATTGGTAAAGGTATAACGATGACACAGGAGCAGAT
TGATGCAGGGCAAATGATTGTTAAAGTCGGTTTGGCTGCTGTACGGCCTGCGGAATTTATCATTCTCCAG
TTTACGCAAGATGTAGAACAGCGTTAATCATATGATTATGAGGAGTTATCATGTCTGCTATTCTGAAAGC
GCCTGGCGTTTATATTGAAGAAGACGCTTCCCTAGCGTTGTCTGTCAGTAACAGCGCGACTGCCGTGCCT
GTTTTTATCGGAAAATTTACTCCGACAGTGGTTGATTCAATCCAAGTCTGTACCCGTATCAGCAACTGGC
TTGAATTCACTTCCTCTTTTTCCCTAGCTCCAACAGTTGAGATTGTTGTCCAATCTAACACTGAATCTGA
ATCTGAATCTGAAACTTACCACTATATTGAGACAATCAATTTATCTCCAGCTGTGGAAGCATTGCGACTC
TATTTTCAAAATGGCGGAGGAGCTTGCTATATCTACCCATTAAATGATGCTGAAGATGAATTGGTTCTGG
CGGCCATACCAGAAGTCATTGAACAGAAAGGTGATATTACTCTGTTGGTTTGCCCGGAACTCGATCTGGA
TTACAAAACTAAGATCTATGGCGCAGTGAGCTCACTGTTGAATGATAACAAAGTGGGCTATTTCCTGATT
GCGGATAGCAATGATGGAGAATCTGTGTCAGGAGTATGGAATAGTGCTAAGGCCGCCGCCTATTATCCCC
AGTTGGAAACTAACCTAAAATTTTCCACGTTGCCTGGGGATAAGGACATTCGTATCAGCGGTTATCAGGA
TGATGATGAAACACATAAACCGAAAAACTTGGATGAGCTCAGGACAATCAACGAGGCGTTGGCACAGGAT
ATTGATGCAAGATTGCTCGAGGAGAAACAACGTGCTGTCATCATTCCGCCAAGTGCTGCCATTGCGGGCA
TTTATTGCCAAACGGATAATCGTCGCGGTGTTTGGAAAGCGCCAGCCAACGTTGCGCTCACAGGGATCGG
GAGTTTGCTTGATAAGGTAGACGATGAACGGCAGGGAGAGATGAATGACAAGGGAATCAATGTCATCCGT
TCATTTACCGACCGTGGTTTTATGGTCTGGGGAGCCCGTACTTGTGTGGACGCTGCCAACATCAGCTGGC
GTTATATTCCTGTTCGTCGCCTGTTCAATTCCGTTGAACGAGATATCCGCCAGGCGCTGCGCGCTGTGTT
GTTTGAAACTAATAGTCAGCCTACCTGGGTACGTGCTAAGGCTGCCGTTGATCAATATCTTTATACCCTT
TGGCAGAAAAATGCATTGATGGGTGCTCGCCCGGAAGAAGCTTATTTTGTGCAAATTGGTCAGGATATCA
CCATGTCCGAGGCTGATATTAAACAGGGTAAGATGATCATGACTGTTGGTTTGGCAGCAGTGCGGCCAGC
TGAGTTCATCATTCTGCAATTTACGCAGGATGTTGTTCAGTAATCTCCATGACTAAACGCCAGGCACTGT
ATTGACAGTGCCTACTCTAACCATCTTGGAGGAGGTGATGATGATGGAGAGACTCCAACCGGGTGTGACT
TTAACAGAAAGTATAATCACGATGGGTCAGCAAGAGATACCCAGTGCTGTGCCGGTGTTTATTGGTTACA
CCGTTCGTTATCCGGAACAATCGGAAGCATCAGTCCGTATCGACAGTTTGGCCGAGTATACCAGCCTGTT
TGGTGACGACCATGTGATGATGTTTGCTGTCAGGCACTATTTTGATAATGGCGGGCAACAGGCATTTGTT
TTACCCCTGAAGGACAATATGCCATCAGTGGAGATGACCACAGCTGAAGCGGAAAATCTGATAGCCGCAT
TGCGCTCTGCTACGGTTAGCGAAGCCATTGGTGGGCATAGTCAGATTACACTGATTTTGGTACCGGATAT
GGCTCGGCTTAATGACAGTGATATTGATGACTCCTCAACCCAGGTAAGCCTGTGGTCCCAAGGCTGGGAG
GCGCTGCTGCAATTGAGTCAGGTTAGGCCCAACCTCTTTGTGCTGTTAGATGCGCCGGATAATGTTGAAC
AGGCGCAGAAGTGTATGACAACGCTATCGTCAGATTATCGTCAATGGGGGGCAGCATATTGGCCTCGTCT
GGAAACTACCTATCAGAAAGAAATATCTGGCAAGGACAATGAATCTCAGGGAATTTTCCAGGGGACTGTT
CTGTCACCCACAGCCGCGGTCGCAGCGGTAATTCAACGCACGGATAACGACGCGGGTGTTTGGAAAGCAC
CGGCCAATATTGCCTTATCCCAGGTTATTCGACCTGTTAAATCTTATCTTCAGGGAAGTGTACTGTTTAA
CAGCAGCGGCACTTCGCTCAATGTGATCCGCAGTTTCCCAGGTAAGGGCATACGGGTATGGGGATGCCGC
ACTCTGGAAAACACGGATAATACGCAGTGGCGCTATCTGCAAACACGTCGGCTGGTTTCCTATGTAACAG
CGCATTTGACCCAATTGGCTCGCATGTATGTCTTCGAGCCAAATAATGAACTTACCTGGATGAAGTTAAA
AGGACAAAGTTACAACTGGTTACGGCAATTATGGTTGCAGGGTGGCTTGTATGGTTCACAGGAGGATGAG
GCATTTAACATTCTGTTAGGCGTAAACGAGACGATGACTGAGGATGATGTTCGTGCAGGAAAAATGATCA
TGAAAGTTGAGTTGGCTGTGTTGTTTCCTGCCGAATTTATTGAGATCAGTTTGGTGTTTAATACCCAAAC
AGAGGCGCTGTCTTAAGAAGGAAAAAGTACGATGAACGATTATTACACACCCGTGGTATCCCATCGTTTT
ATGGCGAGTTTTATTTTTAACCGCATTCCCGATCCGCTGGATATTCGTTTTCAGCGTATCTCTGGCCTTA
GTCGGGAACTACAGGTGACTCAGTACAGTGAGGGAGGAGAAAATGCCCGTAATAACTATTTAGCTGAGAA
AATCCAACACGGTACGTTGACTTTGGAACGGGGCGTGATGACAGTCTCGCCATTGACCTGGATGTTTGAT
CGGGTATTGAGTGGTGAAAAAATCGCTTATGCCGATGTGGTGGTGATGCTACTGAATGAAAATTCACTGC
CATTGTCCAGTTGGACGTTGAGCAATGCGCTGCCGGTACGCTGGCAAACCAGCGACTTTGACGCTAACAG
CAATGCCATATTGGTGAATACCCTTGAATTGCGTTACCAGGATATGCGCTGGCTTGGAGTCAAAATATGA
CAGTAGAAATCAGAGAGTTACTTATCCAGGCAAAGGTAGTGCCATCAACACGACCGACTGAATCAGAACG
GCAAAACCATTCTTTGATACAGGAAAGTCTGGATGAGGCGACTTGGGTGGAAACGATAAAACGCGAAGTG
TTGGCCGCATTACGCGATGAGGAAGGGTGGCGTCCATGAGTCTGATTGAACGTGGTTTAGCTAAGCTGAC
AATTAATGCTTATAAGGATAGGGAAGGGAAGATACGGGCAGGAACGTTGCAGGCCATGTATAACCCTGAC
TCCTTGCAACTGGATTACCAAACGGATTATCAGCAATCCCAAGCGATTAATAGCGAAAAGCAAAGTAGCA
TTTATGTACAGGCCAAGCCCGCAGGGTTATCACTTGAATTAATTTTTGATGCCACGATGCCGGGTAACAA
AACCCCCATTGAAGAGCAGCTCATGCAGCTCAAGCAACTGTGCAGTGTGGATGCAACCAGTAACGAGACG
CGATTCCTGCAAGTTAAATGGGGCAAAATGCGTTGGGAAAGTCGGGGTTACTTTGCTGGCAGGGCCAAGA
GTTTGTCTGTGAATTACACTTTGTTTGATCGTGATGCGACTCCCTTGAGGGTACGGGTAATATTGGCATT
AGTGGCTGATGAAAGTCTGGTGTTGCAGGAGACTGAACAAAATCTGCAATCTCCGGCAAAAATCGCATTA
CGCATACAGGATGGGGTATCTCTGGCTCTGATGGCAGCCAGTACGGCATCAACATTGTCAGGCGGTGTGG
ATTATCTGACGCTGGCCTGGCAAAACGGTCTGGATAATCTCAATGGGTTCGTTCCGGGTGAAATATTGCA
GGCCACCAGGGGAGACGAATCATGAGCCACCAACTGAAAATTATTGCAGATGGTAAGGCACTGTCACTTT
TGGCCGCGGTAGATGTGGACACCTGTTATCGGGTTAACAGTATACCTTCTGCGACATTGAAACTGAGCGT
ACCGGATAGGCCACTCTCTTCTTTCAGTCAGACGGATGTTCAGACAGAACTGGCCCACTGTCAGGTAGGG
AAAACCCTGCGTCTGGAATTGATTGATGGTAGCAAAAAATGGGTGCTGTTTAATGGTCTTATTACCCGTA
AGGCTCTGAGAATTAAGAATAAGCAATTATTGCTCACTCTGGTTGTCAAGCATCGGTTGCAACTGATGGT
GGATACCCAGCATTCACAGCTGTTTAAAGACAAAAGCGAAAAAGCGATCTTAAGCACGCTATTGAATCAG
ACCGGAATCAATGCTCGCTTCGGAAAGATAGCGGCGTTAGATCAAAAGCATGAACAGATGGTGCAATTTC
GTTGTTCAGACTGGCATTTTCTGTTGTGCCGACTGTCGGCAACCGGTGCATGGTTGTTACCTGCCATAGA
AGACGTTCAGTTTGTTCAACCTGATGCTCTGAAATCAAACTCAGCCTATACCTTGAAGAGCAGGGGGGAT
GAGAACAAAGACATCGTTGTCAAGGATGCTTACTGGCAGTTTGACAATCAAATCAACCCCGCTTTGCTGG
AAGTCAGTGGCTGGGATATCAGTAAGCAGCAGGTACAATCAGGCGGTCGCTACGGAAAAATCGCGTTGGG
TAAGGCGGCACTCTCTCCTGATGGATTGGCATCCCTTAATAAAACGGGTTGGGACATTTGTTATAGCAGT
CCGTTAACAACCCAGGAAAGCGGTTATCTGGCACAGGGATTATTGCTTAACCAGCGCATTTCTGGGGTGA
CAGGAGAATTTTTGCTCAAAGGAGATGGGCGTTACCAGTTGGGAGACAACATTCAGCTGACTGGATTTGG
TTCACAGTTAGATGGTACGGCAAGCATTACTGAGGTTCGCCACCGTCTTAATCGGCGAATTGATTGGGAA
ACCACGGTGAGCATTGGTTTACAACATGAATATTTGCCGATATTACCTGATGCTCCCGAACTACATATTG
CGACAGTAGCGAAATATCAGCAGGACAGTGCGGTGTTAAACCGTATCCCCATTATTCTGCCGGTACTGAA
TCGTCCCAATGAATTTTTGTGGGCCAGATTGGGGAAACCTTATGCTAGCCATGAAAGCGGTTTCTGTTTT
TACCCAGAGCCAGGTGACGAAGTTATTATTGGTTTTTTTGAAAATGATCCGCGTTATCCAGTTATTTTAG
GTGCTATGCATAATCCGAAAAATAAGGCCCCTTTTGAACCAACCCAAGATAATAGGGAAAAAGTATTGAT
CGTTAAAAAAGGTGAAGCGCAACAACAATTAGTCATTGATGGCAAAGAGAAAATGATCCGAATTAATGCG
GGTGAAAATCAAATAATGCTTCAGCAAGATAAAGACATTTCTCTGTCAACGAAAAAAGAATTAACACTGA
AAGCGCAGACAATGAATGCCACGATGGATAAATCATTGGCAATGTCCGGGAAAAACAGTGTTGAAATCAA
AGGCGCAAAAATTAATCTTACCCAATGAAAGGTGACGATGAATGGAAAATCAAATACTGACACAACTCTA
TGGTCGTGGTTGGGCTTTTCCTCCGGTCTTTTCCCTTGAAAAGGGGGTAGAGATGGCTGAAGGGGCGGAA
GATGTGAGACAAAGTTTGCAGATTCTGTTTAGTACTGAGCCGGGGGAACGTCTTATGCGTGAAAATTATG
GCTGCGGATTAAATGATTTTATGTTTGAAAATATCCGCAATGAACTTATTGCTGAAATTGAATCCCATAT
CCATGACAACGTATTACGATATGAACCCCGGGCTGATATGACTGATATTCAGGTTCGTCAATCCCCTGGC
ATGGGGAATACTTTGCAAGTGCAGGTCATGTATCGCCTGAGAGGGAGTGATATCAATCAACAAATCCAGG
GAGTACTTGCACTGAGTGAAGGCCGGGTGACGGAGGTAGTATGAGTGAAGCGATTGTGGTGGATGGTGAC
GTGTTACAGTTTGATCCCAACTTTGGCAATCGGCAGGTGACGGTTCCCAGCCCAGGAAAAATTAGCGGCA
CAGGACATGCGCAGGTAAGTGGAAAAAAAGTGTGTATTCTGGGGGATGAGAAACAGGTCAGGGTTTCTGC
AACCTATATTACAACAACACATACTACGCCGGGAACAGGAACCATTACTATCAGTGCTCTGGATGCTGGC
CAGCAGGCCCTTCAGTGTACCAGTGGGGCGGCTTTAATTATCAAGGGGCAGCAATTTACGGCGATGTTTA
CGCCTGAATTGCCAGCCATGAATAATACAGTGACTCCGCCACAACCGGATGTTACGACACCTTCATCAGG
AAAAGGACGTTTTATCACTCAACAAAATTTTGCTACCGTAAATTAGAGTATTGACTGAATTAAATAGAAT
TAACGAAGGTGTAAATAATTATTTATTTGCTGACGAATCGCTGTGACAAATAAACACAGGTGATGTTATG
GAATTAAATGAGTTAACTAACAAATTGTCAAATTTGGTGCCAATGACCGATTTTAAATTAGATAATCGAG
CCAGTTTGCAATTGCTTAAATATATTGAAGCGTATACGAAGATAATACCCTTTAATTCTGGCGATAAATA
TTGGAATGACTTTTTCTTTATGTCAGGAAATACGCCAGAGAAACTTGCAAAATTATATCAGAAAGAAATA
GAACCCAATGGGGAGTTATTACCTCAGCAGGCTTTTTTGTTGGCGGTTTTGCGTTTATTGGAAACACCAA
TATCCTTATTAAATGTATTACCTGCTGCTCATCGTGAGCTCTATTATCGGGAGCTTTTAGGCTTGTCTTC
CCATGCGGCACAGCCTGATCAGGTTGCTTTATCTATGGAACTGAATTCGACAGTGATGGAACAGCTGCTC
CCTGAAGGAACCCTGTTTGAGGCTGGTCAGGATGAACAAGGCAATGCATTGCAATATGCCCTGGATGCCA
GTTTGCTGGCTAATCGTGGATATATCAGTGACTTGCGCTGGTTACGGAATGACGGGGAAAAGCAATGGGT
TACTTCTGCTCCATGGGATTTACAGGCACAGGTGTCACTGCCGTCTGATGGGATACGATTATTTGGTAAG
ACAAATAGTGATCAGCAGGTATTTGGTGGGGTGTTGATAACGTCATCACTTCTGGCGATGGAAGCGGGGA
TAAGGAAGATCATTGTTACTTTTGAGCAGGAGATGAACACCCAAGAACTGGTGGCACAGGTCAGCAGTGG
AAATCAATGGCTAACATTGACGTCTGAGGTAAATAAGAAAGAGGTCACACTGACACTGTCAGACAAAGAA
CCGGCAATCAGTGCGCCAGAGGATCTGGATAATCTCTTTTTCACGCAACCGGTACTCAGGCTACAGGGAA
AGGATAGTCAGGCACTGCCGGAGGTGACGGGTATCAGCGTTTCGGAAAAGGATGATACTAAGGATACCTC
TTTTGAGATGTATCACTTAACACCATTTGGTTATAGCAGTGATATAGAGCCATTGGAGGAAAATCCAGCG
TTATATTTAGGCTTTACTGATGTAAAGCCAGGGCAAACACTGGCGCTGTATTGGAAATTAAAATCCCCGC
AGCAACCAACCGTTTCCTGGTATTACCTGGATCAACATAATCAATGGGCTGAATTGGATTCATGGGTCAG
TGATGGAACCCAGAATCTGTATCAGGATGGTACTTGGCACGTTGAGTTGCCTGTGGATGCATCCAATCAG
GCAGAGCAGATGCCAGTTGGACGCTATTGGTTGCGGGCAGTGGTGGAGGTACCCGCTCATGAGGGGGCGT
TGGGGAAGGCTCCTTGGCTATATGGTCTAATCTATAACGCCATGACGGCAACCTTGGTTAATGTAGATAG
CATCAGTGACAGCCATTTCTTAACCCCTTTGCCTGCCAGCAGCATACAGCGGCCCGTTGAACCCATCATT
GTGTTGGCATCGGTCAACCAGCCTTGGGCATCATGGGGTGGACGTATACCTGAATCCTACAGTGCCTTTT
TTGAACGGATAGCTCAAAACCTGTCTCATCGAAACCGGTCCTTAACCTGGGGAAATATGGTGACATTACT
CAAAGAGCGTTATGTCAGCATCTTTGATGTTAAGTATCCAGGTAATGATGAACTCACCAGAGTGCCAGCA
TTGGAGCAGCAGCAACTAACAGTGATTCCAGCAAACCGGTACAACGATAGCGATGATTCTCTGCGTCCGG
TACTGAATCCTGCTCGTCTGCAAGAGATGGCTGATTGGTTGCAGCAGAAAGACTCTCCCTGGGCCTCTAT
TGAGGTCAGGAATCCAGAATACTTGGATGTGAAAATCCATTACGAGGTGATTTTTAAACCTGATGTGAAC
GAAGATTTTGGCTATCGCCAGCTACAGCAGCAACTGTGTGAGGTGTATATGCCTTGGAGCATAGATGAGC
AGCGGCCCGTTGTATTGAATAACAGCATTAATTATTTCCAGTTGTTAGCCACTATTCAACAGCAACCGCT
GGTTGAGCGAGTCACTCGTCTGACACTACATCGGGCTGATTCTTCTGATGAGAGTGATGGTACAGCATCT
GTGGAAGCCAAAGATAATGAAGTGCTTATTTTAGTCTGGGAAGAGGACGATAATCTGCAATACCGAGGAA
ATGACTATGAGTAATCAGGATGCACTGTTTCATAGCGTTAAAGACGATATTCACTTTGATACCTTGCTGG
AACAAGCTCATCAGGTGATTGAAAAACAGGCTGAAAAACTGTGGAGTGATACGGCAGAGCATGATCCGGG
TATCACATTTTTGCAGGGAATCAGTTACGGTGTGTCAGATTTGGCTTACCGACATACATTACCCCTGAAA
GATTTACTGACTCCGGCGCCGGATGAGCAGCAGCAAGAGGGAATTTTTCCTGCCGAATTTGGCCCGCATA
ATACACTGACTTGTGGGCCGGTGACAGCGGATGATTATCGCAAGGCATTGTTAGATCTACACAGCAGCGA
CAGCCTGGATGGTACTCAGCAGGATGAGGGGGATTTTCTGTTCCGGAGTGTGCAACTGGTGCGTGAACCG
GAAAAACAGCGTTATACCTATTGGTATGATGCAACCAAGAGGGAATATAGCTTTGTCAACAGTGAAGGGG
CTAAAGAGTTTACCTTGCGGGGGAATTACTGGTTGTATCTGGAACCAACCCGTTGGACTCAGGGTAATAT
TGCCGCTGCTACCAGACAACTGACAGAATTTTTGACTAAAAATCGCAATATTGGTGAATCTGTCAGCAAC
ATTATCTGGCTACAACCGGTTGATCTGCCACTGTTGCTGGATGTTGAACTGGATGATGATGTAGGTGCAC
AGGATGTCCCCGGTATTTTTGCGGCGGTGTATAGCACCGCAGAGCAGTATCTGATGCCTGGAGCACAGCG
TTACCGTACGGAAGTACTGCAAAATGCTGGGATGAGCAATGATCAAATCTTCGAAGGTCCATTATTGGAA
CATGGCTGGATACCAGAGCTGCCGGCAGCCCGTGATTATACTCAAAGGCTCACTCTCAATCTTAGCCGGT
TGGTAAATAGTCTGCTTGAGATTGAGGGCATTAAACATGTGAATCGTCTTCGTCTGGATGATAGCTTCGA
TAAAACTGCTATTGAACCCGTTAAGGGGGATACCTGGTCGTGGTCGATCAAAGAGGGCTATTATCCACGT
CTTTGGGGAGAAGACCCACTTAACCAATTGGCGCAACAAAATGGCCCGCTTAGGGTGATAGCCAAAGGAG
GGATTAGCGTCAGTGTGAGTAAAGAGCAAATCCAGGCCAGTTTACCCAGTCAATCACTGATTCAAAATGA
GCCGGTAATATTGGCTTACGGCCAGCACCGTGACGTTGGCAGCTATTATCCCGTCAGTGATACTTTGCCG
CCTTGCTATGGACTACAACATTCTTTGTCTGAAAGTGAACACTTATTGCCACTTCATCAATTTATGTTGC
CATTTGAACAATTATTGGCCTGTGGTTGTCAACAGATAGCCATGCTCCCGCGGTTACTGGCTTTTCAGCG
CGAAGGTTATGAGGTTTGGGGTGATCAGTGGCCCTTTAAGTCAGGCTCAGTGAATGATGACGCCCATCAA
GATTATGCCCCTGCATTAAAGGATTTGTTAGGACAGATTGCGCTGGATAGTGATCATGAATTGGATATTA
TTAATTACTTGCTGGGTTACTTTGGCACACAGCGGGCACCGCGTACCTTTACGACACAACTCGATGATTT
TCGTGCGGTCCAACAGGGTTATCTGGCCCAGCAACCGACATTGACTTACCACCGCTCCAATATTCGTATC
GATCAGGTATCGTCGCTACAAAAACGTATTGCTGCTCGCATGGGGCTGGGCGGTGAGTTGTTTAAACCTC
AACCGGATCTGAGCCAACTGCCTTTTTATTTGATTGAACATCGAGCGTTGCTGCCAGTCAAACCCAATAG
TCAGTTTGATAAGGAACAGAAACCAGCCTCGGTGACAGAGGAGGGGGGCAGCCAAACAGGTCAACATTAT
GTGGTCATTGAACAGAAGGGCATTGATGGCAAGCTGACACAGGGGCAAGTGATCAATTTAATTCTGTATG
AAGGAGAGCAGGGAGAAACCCAATTTACGATACGCGGTCAGATGGTATTCAAAACCGAGGGGGATAAGTT
TTGGTTGGATGTGAATAATAGTGCGCAACTGGAATATAATCTGGCGCGGGTAATGACAGCAGCCAAGGCG
AGTAAACTCTTTTGGCAAAACAGCCCGGTATGGATGGAGGATATGGGCTATCGTCTGGCCTATGCTAGTG
ACCAATCCTCATTGCCTGTGAATCAACGGCGCTTGACCCGCACAGTGCAAACTCCATTCCCGCCGATGGT
TGTTGTAGGTAGCGAAATCACCCTGTTAAAGCAGGTGGGGATAGTCAATTTAAAAAAAGCGGAGTCAGAA
AAACTTTATGCAAAAGTTGTTAGCTTTGATCGCATTGAAGGGACCTTGATTATTGAGCGTTTGGGTAATT
CCACTCTGGCTTTTCCTACCTCGGAAGAGGCGTGGCGGTATAGTTGGTATTTTTCGGGGGAGAAATATGA
AAGGACTGACCGCTTTTCATTTGTGATTAGCGTAGTAGTGAACAGTGACTTAATTAAATTGCCCGGTGTT
GATCCCTATAAATTGGAAGAATGGGTGAAAGAAACGATTCTTACCGAATTTCCAGCTCATATTTCTATGA
TTATCCATTGGATGGATCGGGAAGCCTTTTTAAATTTCGCCAATACCTATCAGCGTTGGCAAAATAATGG
TACGCCACTGGGGGATGCGGCTTATTCCATTCTAGAAAGTTTGACACTTGGTAAATTGCCATCTGCCTTA
AAAGGTGTTGGCACAATGCGTATTGCCACATCTAGTCAAAGAGAAGAAGTGGTGGGTAGTAATGGTGATC
AATGGAATACAGATGGAATAACCCAGAATGAATTATTCTATGTTCCTAAAGAGAGCTAGGAAAAATAAAT
ATCTGCCACTAATGATGTTGAATTAAATATGTTTTCTGGAGTTAATCATGAACGAAACTCGTTATAATGC
AACTGTACAAGAACAACAAACATTATCTAATCCAAAAGCTGTTGGACCTGACATCGATAAATTAAAGGAT
AAATTTAAAGAGGGCAGTATTCCCCTGCAAACCGATTTCAATGAGTTAATTGATATTGCCGATATTGGAC
GTAAAGCCTGTGGTCAAGCGCCACAACAAAATGGCCCAGGAGAAGGATTGAAATTGGCTGATGACGGTAC
GCTTAATTTAAAAATAGGCACTTTTTCCAATAAAGACTTTTCTCCATTAATATTAAAAGATGATGTTTTA
TCTGTAGATCTTGGTAGTGGTCTGACTAATGAAACCAATGGAATCTGTGTCGGTCAGGGCGATGGTATTA
CAGTTAACACTAGCAATGTAGCTGTAAAACAAGGTAACGGAATTAGCGTTACTAGTAGTGGTGGTGTTGC
CGTTAAAGTTAGTGCTAATAAGGGACTTAGCGTTGATAGTAGTGGTGTTGCAGTTAAAGTTAATACTGAT
AAGGGAATTAGCGTTGATGGTAATGGTGTTGCAGTTAAAGTTAATACTAGTAAAGGAATTAGCGTTGATA
ATACAGGTGTTGCAGTTATAGCTAATGCTAGTAAGGGAATTAGCGTTGATGGTAGTGGTGTTGCAGTTAT
AGCTAATACTAGTAAAGGAATTAGCGTTGATGGTAGTGGTGTTGCAGTTATAGCTAATACTAGTAAAGGA
ATTAGCGTTGATAATACAGGTGTTGCAGTTATAGCTAATGCTAGTAAGGGAATTAGCGTTGATGGTAGTG
GTGTTGCAGTTATAGCTAATACTAGTAAAGGAATTAGCGTTGATGGTAGTGGTGTTGCAGTTATAGCTAA
TACTAGTAAAGGAATTAGCGTTGATAGTAGTGGTGTTGCAGTTAAAGTTAAAGCTAATGGCGGAATTAAA
GTAGATGCTAATGGTGTTGCAATTGATCCTAATAATGTACTCCCCAAGGGAGTGATTGTAATGTTCTCTG
GCAGTACTGCACCAACTGGTTGGGCGTTATGTGATGGCAATAATGGTACACCAAATTTAATCGATCGATT
TATTTTAGGTGGGAAAGGGACTGATATTAATGGAGTGAGTACTAATACAGCTTCAGGTACTAAAAATAGT
AAGTTATTCGATTTCAGTTCTGATGAAGCTACATTAACTATTGATGGTAAAACACTGGGGAGAGGTGGCT
CTGGCGGTGGTGGATCTGGTGGCGATAAAGACTGCGAAATGAAACGTACCACACTGGATAGTCCGCTGGG
TAAACTGGAACTGAGCGGTTGTGAACAGGGTCTGCATCGTATTATCTTTTTAGGTAAAGGCACCAGCGCA
GCAGATGCAGTTGAAGTTCCGGCACCGGCAGCAGTTTTAGGTGGTCCGGAACCGCTGATGCAGGCAACCG
CATGGCTGAATGCATATTTTCATCAGCCGGAAGCCATTGAAGAATTTCCGGTTCCTGCACTGCATCATCC
GGTTTTTCAGCAAGAAAGCTTTACCCGTCAGGTTCTGTGGAAACTGCTGAAAGTTGTTAAATTTGGCGAG
GTGATTAGCTATAGCCATCTGGCAGCACTGGCAGGTAATCCGGCAGCAACCGCAGCAGTTAAAACCGCAC
TGAGCGGCAATCCGGTTCCGATTCTGATTCCGTGTCATCGTGTTGTTCAGGGTGATCTGGATGTTGGTGG
TTATGAAGGTGGTCTGGCAGTTAAAGAATGGCTGCTGGCACATGAAGGTCATCGTCTGGGCAAACCGGGT
CTGGGTGGTTCAGGTGGTGGTGGTAGTGGTGGCCACGATCATGATATTAAGATAACGGGCACAGGAAAAC
ATTCTCACAAAAACAAAGTAACAGTCCCTTATTATATTCTGGCTTTCATCATAAAGCTTTAATATATATG
AAAAATTGAAAATATAAATTATCCATTAATAATAAAGAGGATATTAGCATGACTTCGGAGCCAAATCTGT
TAAACCGGATTACAATTACTATTGAAGCTAATAATCAACAAGTAGCTAGAAAAGTATTGCATGGCTCCTT
GCTTAATCAAGCTAATATAAATAAATTATTTAATTCATACTTTAATGAATATGAAATTAATAGGGGTGTT
TATTTAGAAACATTAATCCTGAATCTTGGTACGATAAATTTCCATGATTTTAATTCATTGTTTCCTACTC
TCCTAAAAGCTGCATTGAATAAAGAATTCAGTCAATATCAGATAAACAACCATAGGGAAGAAATGCTATT
TAATGAGACAATATCAAATCAAGCTACTGATAAGTCTTACATATTTGGCGATAACAAATTAATTGATGCA
GAGAATTTCATTCACTTTTTATATCAAAAGCATTCCACATTAAATCTAGTAGAAGCAATGGGAAATAATG
GTATTGAAAAATTAACAAATCAGTTAACACAAATAGAAAATAAATTTGCGTTATTATTGGCAAAAAGTTG
TTTGTCTGAGGAAGGCTTAAAACGACTCTTGGCTATCAAACAACCCGATTTATTAATCGCTATCAATCGC
AGATTATCTGAAAGAATAAATAGACCACAATATCAGGAGAAGCTTGTTTCCTGCGGACAACTGATATTTA
GTGCTCTGGGATATATACAACAGTACAATATACAGGAAATTCCTAAACCGGATGAAAAAGTTATTGCACG
CATAACAACTGAACTTAATAATAATGGTTTGCTTAATACAATACCTATTATTACACTATTTCGTCAGAGT
GGGATTAACGATTCATCACTAAATGATTGGCTAAAGAAAATCTGGCAGGTGAGATCAATTTCACAGTTAT
GCAGAAAGTATCTTTCTGCTAAGGAATACCAATATCTGTCAGAACATTTTGTTTCAAAGAGCGTCGATAA
AAATAGATATGATGAAGAGCCCGTAAATCAGAGCATATTATCAAGGTTGAATAATAATTCCATTAAAGAA
GGAAATAATCACAGTCAACTCTGTACTCTCAGTAGACTATATTCTGAACCCGTTGTATTACCTGAACAAA
CCATTCTACGTCAGGTTAGTAATACAGTAGATCAGAGCATATTATCAAGGTTGAATAATGCCTCCATTAA
AGAAGGAAATAACCAAAGTCAACTTCGCACTCTCAGTAGACTATATTCTGAGCCCGTTGCATTACCTGAA
CAAACCATTCCACGTCAGGTTAGTAATACAGGTATATTAATTCTATGGCCAATGCTACCTACACTATTTA
ACCAGCTTGGTCTACTTGAGAAAAAGAAATTTATCCATCGTCAGGCCCAGTTTAATGCCGTTGATTTTCT
TGATTACCTGATTTGGGGAACCGAAGATGTGAAAGTGGAACGAAAGGTTTTGAATAATGTTCTATGTGGG
TTAATGGCTGATGAAATTACTGAACCAATGCCTATTGAACCAGAAAAACAATGGATAATAATTCAATGGC
TGGACGCTATTATCTCCCAACTTTCTGGCTGGAAAAAGTTAAGTCGTAATGACGTCCGTCAATTATTTCT
ACAACGACCAGGAGAATTACTGATCAATGAACAGGAAATTAAAATCACAATACAGCAACAACCATTTGAT
GCTCTGTTAACTGATTGGCCGTGGCCAATGAATATGGCTTGTTTTAGCTGGTTGAGTCAACCATTAACCA
TTACGTGGTTATAACCATTGACCACAATGACTTAGTCTGAGTAAAAAATATGAATATATCGCCTGTTTTT
TATGATTCATTGAATCAGGATAACGACCGTGATCTATCGTTTTTATTTAGCGAACTGGAACGAATAGATC
TCGCTCTTCAACACCATTTTTATTGTGTAGAAAGTCAGCGAAGTGAGCTCCTGGATGAGTTTCTGCTCAC
TGAGGCGGAAGTGGTGACCAGGCTGGATAAGCCACTTGGTAAACCTCATTGGATAAATGATGATTATCTG
GCGATATCGCAAAAGGGCAATGTAAGCCTAATGGCAGCGTCCAGATTAATGGATCTGATCGAACGCTTTG
AACTGACTGATTTTGAGCGCGATGTTTTACTATTAGGCTTATTGCCCCATTTTGATAGCCGCTATTATCG
ACTGTTTTCGCTGATTCAAGGGGGACAACAGGGTCGATTACCTTCTTTTGCGCTGGCATTGGAACTGTTT
TGCCACTCGGCGCTGGAGAAACAGGTACAGCAAGCGAGTTTTCTGCACCGGGCACCTTTGATGGGTTGCC
AGCTATTATCCATCGATACTAGTCAAAAAACGCTGGCCTGGCTCCAGACTCCCTTTATTACTGACAGCGG
GGTATATCACTTTTTACTGGGGCATCACTACATTATGCCGGCTTTAGAACATTGTGCTGAGTGGTTAACA
CCGACAGGGATTGGCTGTTATCCTGAAGGATTAAAACAAGTACTGGGTAACGTATTGTTATCTGACAACG
ATAATATTAGACCGATTGTCTTATTACGGGGAATGGCCGGCAGTGCCAGAGCTTATACCATTACTAATAT
GATGGCTTCAGAAGGGAAGCAAACACTGCTGGTAGATATATCCAAACTTGCTGATAGCGATGAAAAAAAC
ATTATTCTTCAGATAAAGCATATTTTGCGGGAAACCCGCATGCATGGAGCATGTTTATTATTACGGAATT
TTTGCTTGTTAGTGGAACAGAATAAACAACTATTGGACTCCCTGTCAGAGTTATTGAATCAACCTGAATT
AAGAATTGTTTGCCTGATTGAGCCTTATTCCCCATTGGTATGGCTGAAAAAGATACCGGTATTACTGATT
GAGATGCCACTTTTAACGCCTGCGGAAAAAGCCAGATTGTTAATTGCCAGCTTACCGGATAATTGTTCCG
AGGATATTGATACGATAACTTTAAGCCAGCGTTACACTTTTAACCCAGAAACCCTGCCATTGATTTTGCA
AGAGGCCCAGCTTTATCAACAGCAGCGAGATCCGCTGGATATCTTGCAGCAATGCGATATACGCCAGGCA
TTAAATTTGCGTGCTCAACAAAATTTCGGTCAATTGGCACAGCGGATTATTCCTAAGCGCTCATTAAAGG
ATTTATTGGTATCCGATGAGATTGCTCAGCAGTTACGGGAAATACTCATAGCAATTAAGTATCGGGAACA
GGTTCTGGCGGGAGGGTTTAAAGATAAAATTGCCTATGGCACTGGTATCAGCGCCCTGTTTTATGGTGAT
TCAGGCACTGGAAAAACCATGGCAGCAGAAGTGATTGCTGACCACATTGGCGTTGACTTAATAAAAGTGG
ATTTATCTACAGTAGTGAATAAATACATCGGTGAAACAGAAAAAAACTTATCCCGTATTTTCGATTTGGC
GGAACAGGATGCAGGGGTATTATTCTTTGATGAAGCTGACGCACTGTTTGGTAAACGCAGTGAAACTAAA
GATTCCCAGGACAGACATGCCAATATTGAAGTTTCTTACTTATTACAGCGCCTGGAGAATTACCCGGGTC
TGGTCATTTTATCCACCAATAATCGTGGTCATTTAGACAGTGCTTTTAATCGTCGTTTTACTTTCATTAC
CCGTTTTACTTACCCGGATGAAAAAATCCGTAAAAAAATGTGGCAGGAAATTTGGCCTAGAAATATAAAA
ATATCGGAAGATATCGATTTTAACGAATTAGCTCAACGAACAAGCGTGACTGGCGCGAATATCCGCAATA
TTGCTTTATTGTCTTCATTCTTTGCTTCAGAGCAGGGGAATGATGAAGTCAGTAATGAAAATATTGAAAT
TGCATTGAAGCGTGAATTAGCTAAAGTCGGACGATTAACATTTTAAAAGTTATCACAATGAAAGTATTGA
AATATTAAATAAATTTATTACCAAAAAGTTATCACGATATAATTTAAGAGAGGTTTTTTATGTTAAACAC
GCAAACTATTATTGATGTCAATAAGGCAATGGATGCCATGCTGCGCGCATATCTGAATCAAGATATTGCC
ATTCGTTTTGATCTACCTGAATTGGATACTATGCAATCTGATGCGATGGTAAGTATCTTTCTTTATGACA
TTCATGAAGATTTACAGCTTCGCTCGGCAGAATCAAGAGGGTTTGATGTTTATGCCGGGAGGTTATTGCC
TGGTTGGGTAAATATTAAATGTAACTATCTGATTACCTATTGGGAAGCTTCTAAGCCAGCGACTGATGCC
AGCAGTCCGGATAGCCAACCTGATAACCAGGCAATACAAGTGATGTCACAAGTATTAAATGCCTTGATTA
ATAATCGTCAATTGGCAGGTATTCCTGGTGCTTATACTCAGGTTGTACCGCCTAAAGAGAGTTTAAATAG
CCTGGGGAATTTCTGGCAATCACTGGGTAATCGCCCACGGCTTTCTCTCAATTATTCAGTGACAGTACCT
GTTAGCCTAAACGATGGTCAGGATAGCGCGACTCCGGTTACCGCGGTTTCTTCTACAGTGGAACAAACGG
CATCGCTCAGTCAAGAAGTGGTTAGTCATGCTTTACGCGAATTACTCATTACGGAATTAGGAGGAGGAGA
GGATAACCGGTTGGTACTGAGTAAAGTTGAATTATCCGCAGTGAAAGAGACGATGACTCAAGACAGTCCG
GCTCAGATGATTATATTGTTGTCTGTTTCAGGCATTACACGACAGGAATATTTGAAGGAAATTGATAATA
TCTTTGATCGTTGGGTAAATAATGCTGAAGTTATTACCACTATTGATGATTGTGGGATTAGAATTGAAAG
TATAACGAAAGATAATCTTGTAGGAATTTAAATTTTTTTAATTAAATAAAGGAATTAATATTGATTTGAT
AGAGCATGTAATCAATAACTTCTATGAAAATGTTGAAAAACAATACACGGAAACACTTAACTTACAATTA
AATTGTTAAAG
